>Addgene plasmid #124457 | pSPgRNA_BLK_P3 | addgene full sequence | sequence record 242026 | Addgene NGS Result
GAGGGCCTATTTCCCATGATTCCTTCATATTTGCATATACGATACAAGGCTGTTAGAGAGATAATTGGAA
TTAATTTGACTGTAAACACAAAGATATTAGTACAAAATACGTGACGTAGAAAGTAATAATTTCTTGGGTA
GTTTGCAGTTTTAAAATTATGTTTTAAAATGGACTATCATATGCTTATCGTAACTTGAAAGTATTTCGAT
TTCTTGGCTTTATATATCTTGTGGAAAGGACGAAACACCGGTCCTTTGACTGCTGTGTACGTTTTAGAGC
TAGAAATAGCAAGTTAAAATAAGGCTAGTCCGTTATCAACTTGAAAAAGTGGCACCGAGTCGGTGCTTTT
TTTCCGCGGTGGAGCTCCAGCTTTTGTTCCCTTTAGTGAGGGTTAATTGCGCGCTTGGCGTAATCATGGT
CATAGCTGTTTCCTGTGTGAAATTGTTATCCGCTCACAATTCCACACAACATACGAGCCGGAAGCATAAA
GTGTAAAGCCTGGGGTGCCTAATGAGTGAGCTAACTCACATTAATTGCGTTGCGCTCACTGCCCGCTTTC
CAGTCGGGAAACCTGTCGTGCCAGCTGCATTAATGAATCGGCCAACGCGCGGGGAGAGGCGGTTTGCGTA
TTGGGCGCTCTTCCGCTTCCTCGCTCACTGACTCGCTGCGCTCGGTCGTTCGGCTGCGGCGAGCGGTATC
AGCTCACTCAAAGGCGGTAATACGGTTATCCACAGAATCAGGGGATAACGCAGGAAAGAACATGTGAGCA
AAAGGCCAGCAAAAGGCCAGGAACCGTAAAAAGGCCGCGTTGCTGGCGTTTTTCCATAGGCTCCGCCCCC
CTGACGAGCATCACAAAAATCGACGCTCAAGTCAGAGGTGGCGAAACCCGACAGGACTATAAAGATACCA
GGCGTTTCCCCCTGGAAGCTCCCTCGTGCGCTCTCCTGTTCCGACCCTGCCGCTTACCGGATACCTGTCC
GCCTTTCTCCCTTCGGGAAGCGTGGCGCTTTCTCATAGCTCACGCTGTAGGTATCTCAGTTCGGTGTAGG
TCGTTCGCTCCAAGCTGGGCTGTGTGCACGAACCCCCCGTTCAGCCCGACCGCTGCGCCTTATCCGGTAA
CTATCGTCTTGAGTCCAACCCGGTAAGACACGACTTATCGCCACTGGCAGCAGCCACTGGTAACAGGATT
AGCAGAGCGAGGTATGTAGGCGGTGCTACAGAGTTCTTGAAGTGGTGGCCTAACTACGGCTACACTAGAA
GAACAGTATTTGGTATCTGCGCTCTGCTGAAGCCAGTTACCTTCGGAAAAAGAGTTGGTAGCTCTTGATC
CGGCAAACAAACCACCGCTGGTAGCGGTGGTTTTTTTGTTTGCAAGCAGCAGATTACGCGCAGAAAAAAA
GGATCTCAAGAAGATCCTTTGATCTTTTCTACGGGGTCTGACGCTCAGTGGAACGAAAACTCACGTTAAG
GGATTTTGGTCATGAGATTATCAAAAAGGATCTTCACCTAGATCCTTTTAAATTAAAAATGAAGTTTTAA
ATCAATCTAAAGTATATATGAGTAAACTTGGTCTGACAGTTACCAATGCTTAATCAGTGAGGCACCTATC
TCAGCGATCTGTCTATTTCGTTCATCCATAGTTGCCTGACTCCCCGTCGTGTAGATAACTACGATACGGG
AGGGCTTACCATCTGGCCCCAGTGCTGCAATGATACCGCGAGACCCACGCTCACCGGCTCCAGATTTATC
AGCAATAAACCAGCCAGCCGGAAGGGCCGAGCGCAGAAGTGGTCCTGCAACTTTATCCGCCTCCATCCAG
TCTATTAATTGTTGCCGGGAAGCTAGAGTAAGTAGTTCGCCAGTTAATAGTTTGCGCAACGTTGTTGCCA
TTGCTACAGGCATCGTGGTGTCACGCTCGTCGTTTGGTATGGCTTCATTCAGCTCCGGTTCCCAACGATC
AAGGCGAGTTACATGATCCCCCATGTTGTGCAAAAAAGCGGTTAGCTCCTTCGGTCCTCCGATCGTTGTC
AGAAGTAAGTTGGCCGCAGTGTTATCACTCATGGTTATGGCAGCACTGCATAATTCTCTTACTGTCATGC
CATCCGTAAGATGCTTTTCTGTGACTGGTGAGTACTCAACCAAGTCATTCTGAGAATAGTGTATGCGGCG
ACCGAGTTGCTCTTGCCCGGCGTCAATACGGGATAATACCGCGCCACATAGCAGAACTTTAAAAGTGCTC
ATCATTGGAAAACGTTCTTCGGGGCGAAAACTCTCAAGGATCTTACCGCTGTTGAGATCCAGTTCGATGT
AACCCACTCGTGCACCCAACTGATCTTCAGCATCTTTTACTTTCACCAGCGTTTCTGGGTGAGCAAAAAC
AGGAAGGCAAAATGCCGCAAAAAAGGGAATAAGGGCGACACGGAAATGTTGAATACTCATACTCTTCCTT
TTTCAATATTATTGAAGCATTTATCAGGGTTATTGTCTCATGAGCGGATACATATTTGAATGTATTTAGA
AAAATAAACAAATAGGGGTTCCGCGCACATTTCCCCGAAAAGTGCCACCTAAATTGTAAGCGTTAATATT
TTGTTAAAATTCGCGTTAAATTTTTGTTAAATCAGCTCATTTTTTAACCAATAGGCCGAAATCGGCAAAA
TCCCTTATAAATCAAAAGAATAGACCGAGATAGGGT
[37 nt withheld, positions 2697-2733]
AAAGAACGTGGACTCCAACGTCAAAGG
[49 nt withheld, positions 2761-2809]
T
[91 nt withheld, positions 2811-2901]
G
[124 nt withheld, positions 2903-3026]
CCCATTCGCCATTCAGGCTGCGCAACTGTTGGGAAGGGCGATCGGTGCGGGCCTCTTCGCTATTACGCCA
GCTGGCGAAAGGGGGATGTGCTGCAAGGCGATTAAGTTGGGTAACGCCAGGGTTTTCCCAGTCACGACGT
TGTAAAACGACGGCCAGTGAGCGCGCGTAATACGACTCACTATAGGGCGAATTGGGTACC
Features (pLannotate 1.2.2; 13 found; start..end, strand, type, name):
      1..241     +  promoter       U6 promoter: RNA polymerase III promoter for human U6 snRNA
    271..346     +  misc_RNA       gRNA scaffold: guide RNA scaffold for the Streptococcus pyogenes CRISPR/Cas9 system
    380..398     -  promoter       T3 promoter: promoter for bacteriophage T3 RNA polymerase
    443..459     -  protein_bind   lac operator: The lac repressor binds to the lac operator to inhibit transcription in E. coli. This inhibition can be relieved by adding lactose or isopropyl-β-D-thiogalactopyranoside (IPTG). lac repressor encoded by lacI
    467..497     -  promoter       lac promoter: promoter for the E. coli lac operon
    512..533     -  protein_bind   CAP binding site: CAP binding activates transcription in the presence of cAMP. E. coli catabolite activator protein
    546..638     -  CDS            lacI (fragment): lac repressor; lacI; The lac repressor binds to the lac operator to inhibit transcription in E. coli. This inhibition can be relieved by adding lactose or isopropyl-β-D-thiogalactopyranoside (IPTG).
    821..1409    -  rep_origin     ori: high-copy-number ColE1/pMB1/pBR322/pUC origin of replication
   1580..2440    -  CDS            AmpR: β-lactamase; bla; confers resistance to ampicillin, carbenicillin, and related antibiotics
   2441..2545    -  promoter       AmpR promoter: bla
   2598..3026    -  rep_origin     f1 ori (sequence partly withheld): f1 bacteriophage origin of replication; arrow indicates direction of (+) strand synthesis
   3031..3186    -  CDS            lacZα (fragment): LacZα fragment of β-galactosidase; lacZ fragment
   3194..3212    +  promoter       T7 promoter: promoter for bacteriophage T7 RNA polymerase
