[The description below was written by a language model from this plasmid's Addgene catalogue record and pLannotate feature annotations shown in this document.]
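Description:
pSPgRNA_BLK_P3 is a small (about 3.2 kb) mammalian guide RNA expression plasmid built on the pSPgRNA backbone. It carries a 20-nucleotide spacer, BLK_P3_gRNA (also called BLK_LA57), directed against the human BLK gene locus. The spacer lies in the gap between a human U6 promoter and the Streptococcus pyogenes Cas9 gRNA scaffold. RNA polymerase III transcription from U6 therefore produces a complete single guide RNA in transfected human cells. The record says the insert was introduced by restriction cloning but does not identify the sites used.

The plasmid encodes no Cas9 or effector protein, so it must be supplied together with a separate construct expressing an S. pyogenes Cas9 derivative. The stated purpose is CRISPR-mediated epigenome editing of the BLK locus, which implies pairing with a nuclease-inactive Cas9 fused to a chromatin-modifying or transcriptional regulatory domain. The record does not name the particular effector, nor does it give the exact regulatory element targeted. There is also no mammalian selection marker or reporter, so the design suits transient co-transfection.

The rest of the plasmid is a phagemid-type cloning backbone. It has a high-copy ColE1/pUC origin and an ampicillin resistance gene with its own promoter for propagation and selection in E. coli, and an f1 origin. Flanking T7 and T3 promoters and remnants of the lac region (lac promoter, operator, CAP site, and lacZα and lacI fragments) are carried over from the parental vector and have no role in guide expression.
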