Addgene plasmid #124457: pSPgRNA_BLK_P3
Purpose: For CRISPR-mediated epigenome editing of human BLK gene locus
Depositing lab: Iouri Chepelev. Depositing organization: Cincinnati Children's Hospital Medical Center. Publication: Haplotype-specific chromatin looping reveals genetic interactions of regulatory regions modulating gene expression in 8p23.1. Saint Just Ribeiro M, Tripathi P, Namjou B, Harley JB, Chepelev I. Front Genet. 2022 Sep 7;13:1008582. doi: 10.3389/fgene.2022.1008582. eCollection 2022. PubMed 36160011.
Backbone
  Vector backbone: pSPgRNA (Addgene #47108)
  Vector type: Mammalian Expression
Growth in bacteria
  Bacterial resistance: Ampicillin, 100 μg/mL
  Growth temperature: 37°C
  Growth strain: DH5alpha
  Copy number: High Copy
Gene/Insert
  Gene/Insert name: BLK_P3_gRNA (alt name: BLK_LA57)
  gRNA/shRNA sequence: GTCCTTTGACTGCTGTGTAC
  Species: H. sapiens (human)
  Insert size (bp): 20
  Entrez Gene: BLK (a.k.a. MODY11)
  Cloning method: Restriction Enzyme; 5′ cloning site Unknown (unknown if destroyed); 3′ cloning site Unknown (unknown if destroyed)
  Sequencing primers: 5′ hU6-F; 3′ T3
Terms and licenses: Academic/Nonprofit Terms; Industry Terms: Not Available to Industry
How to cite: pSPgRNA_BLK_P3 was a gift from Iouri Chepelev (Addgene plasmid # 124457 ; http://n2t.net/addgene:124457 ; RRID:Addgene_124457)
